LOCUS       pJOG317_[CT]_4XMyc-TwinStrep 2469 bp DNA circular UNA 23-OCT-2012
COMMENT     This file is created by Vector NTI http://www.invitrogen.com/
FEATURES             Location/Qualifiers
     misc_feature    join(1973..2469,1..118)
                     /vntifkey="21"
                     /label="rep (pMB1)"
     rep_origin      complement(103)
                     /vntifkey="33"
                     /label=ORI
                     /note="RNaseH cleavage point"
     primer          211..230
                     /label=JS836
     MIsc._Feature   <351..354
                     /label="TTCG4bp overhang"
     CDS             355..474
                     /label="C terminal 4xMyc tag"
     CDS             481..>572
                     /label="Twin Strep-tag"
     misc_feature    573..576
                     /vntifkey="21"
                     /label=GCTT
     primer          complement(690..707)
                     /label=JS837
     CDS             803..1813
                     /vntifkey="4"
                     /label="Sm/Sp no DraIII"
     mutation        1780
                     /vntifkey="62"
                     /label="G to A"
ORIGIN
        1 AGGGGGAAAC GCCTGGTATC TTTATAGTCC TGTCGGGTTT CGCCACCTCT GACTTGAGCG
       61 TCGATTTTTG TGATGCTCGT CAGGGGGGCG GAGCCTATGG AAAAACGCCA GCAACGCGGC
      121 CTTTTTACGG TTCCTGGCCT TTTGCTGGCC TTTTGCTCAC ATGTTCTTTC CTGCGTTATC
      181 CCCTGATTCT GTGGATAACC GTATTACCGC CTTTGAGTGA GCTGATACCG CTCGCCGCAG
      241 CCGAACGACC GAGCGCAGCG AGTCAGTGAG CGAGGAAGCG GAAGAGCGCC CAATACGCAA
      301 ACCGCCTCTC CCCGCGCGTT GGCCGATTCA TTAATCACTC TGTGGTCTCA TTCGGAACAA
      361 AAGTTGATCT CTGAAGAGGA CCTTGAGCAG AAATTGATCT CTGAGGAAGA TCTTGAGCAG
      421 AAGCTTATCT CAGAGGAGGA TTTGGAGCAA AAACTTATTT CTGAAGAGGA CCTTgcCGCT
      481 TCTGCTTGGT CACACCCACA GTTCGAGAAG GGAGGTGGAT CTGGTGGAGG TTCAGGAGGA
      541 TCAGCTTGGT CACATCCTCA ATTTGAAAAA TAGCTTTGAG ACCACGAAGT GGCTCTTCAG
      601 TGGACGAAAG GGCCTCGTGA TACGCCTATT TTTATAGGTT AATGTCATGA TAATAATGGT
      661 TTCTTAGACG TCAGGTGGCA CTTTTCGGGG AAATGTGCGC GGAACCCCTA TTTGTTTATT
      721 TTTCTAAATA CATTCAAATA TGTATCCGCT CATGAGACAA TAACCCTGAT AAATGCTTCA
      781 ATAATATTGA AAAAGGAAGA GTATGCGCTC ACGCAACTGG TCCAGAACCT TGACCGAACG
      841 CAGCGGTGGT AACGGCGCAG TGGCGGTTTT CATGGCTTGT TATGACTGTT TTTTTGGGGT
      901 ACAGTCTATG CCTCGGGCAT CCAAGCAGCA AGCGCGTTAC GCCGTGGGTC GATGTTTGAT
      961 GTTATGGAGC AGCAACGATG TTACGCAGCA GGGCAGTCGC CCTAAAACAA AGTTAAACAT
     1021 CATGAGGGAA GCGGTGATCG CCGAAGTATC GACTCAACTA TCAGAGGTAG TTGGCGTCAT
     1081 CGAGCGCCAT CTCGAACCGA CGTTGCTGGC CGTACATTTG TACGGCTCCG CAGTGGATGG
     1141 CGGCCTGAAG CCACACAGCG ATATTGATTT GCTGGTTACG GTGACCGTAA GGCTTGATGA
     1201 AACAACGCGG CGAGCTTTGA TCAACGACCT TTTGGAAACT TCGGCTTCCC CTGGAGAGAG
     1261 CGAGATTCTC CGCGCTGTAG AAGTCACCAT TGTTGTGCAC GACGACATCA TTCCGTGGCG
     1321 TTATCCAGCT AAGCGCGAAC TGCAATTTGG AGAATGGCAG CGCAATGACA TTCTTGCAGG
     1381 TATCTTCGAG CCAGCCACGA TCGACATTGA TCTGGCTATC TTGCTGACAA AAGCAAGAGA
     1441 ACATAGCGTT GCCTTGGTAG GTCCAGCGGC GGAGGAACTC TTTGATCCGG TTCCTGAACA
     1501 GGATCTATTT GAGGCGCTAA ATGAAACCTT AACGCTATGG AACTCGCCGC CCGACTGGGC
     1561 TGGCGATGAG CGAAATGTAG TGCTTACGTT GTCCCGCATT TGGTACAGCG CAGTAACCGG
     1621 CAAAATCGCG CCGAAGGATG TCGCTGCCGA CTGGGCAATG GAGCGCCTGC CGGCCCAGTA
     1681 TCAGCCCGTC ATACTTGAAG CTAGACAGGC TTATCTTGGA CAAGAAGAAG ATCGCTTGGC
     1741 CTCGCGCGCA GATCAGTTGG AAGAATTTGT CCATTACGTA AAAGGCGAGA TCACCAAGGT
     1801 AGTCGGCAAA TAACTGTCAG ACCAAGTTTA CTCATATATA CTTTAGATTG ATTTAAAACT
     1861 TCATTTTTAA TTTAAAAGGA TCTAGGTGAA GATCCTTTTT GATAATCTCA TGACCAAAAT
     1921 CCCTTAACGT GAGTTTTCGT TCCACTGAGC GTCAGACCCC GTAGAAAAGA TCAAAGGATC
     1981 TTCTTGAGAT CCTTTTTTTC TGCGCGTAAT CTGCTGCTTG CAAACAAAAA AACCACCGCT
     2041 ACCAGCGGTG GTTTGTTTGC CGGATCAAGA GCTACCAACT CTTTTTCCGA AGGTAACTGG
     2101 CTTCAGCAGA GCGCAGATAC CAAATACTGT CCTTCTAGTG TAGCCGTAGT TAGGCCACCA
     2161 CTTCAAGAAC TCTGTAGCAC CGCCTACATA CCTCGCTCTG CTAATCCTGT TACCAGTGGC
     2221 TGCTGCCAGT GGCGATAAGT CGTGTCTTAC CGGGTTGGAC TCAAGACGAT AGTTACCGGA
     2281 TAAGGCGCAG CGGTCGGGCT GAACGGGGGG TTCGTGCACA CAGCCCAGCT TGGAGCGAAC
     2341 GACCTACACC GAACTGAGAT ACCTACAGCG TGAGCTATGA GAAAGCGCCA CGCTTCCCGA
     2401 AGGGAGAAAG GCGGACAGGT ATCCGGTAAG CGGCAGGGTC GGAACAGGAG AGCGCACGAG
     2461 GGAGCTTCC
//
