[The description below was written by a language model from this plasmid's Addgene catalogue record and the feature table of its GenBank file.]
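Description:
pJOG317 is a small (about 2.5 kb) Level 0 part plasmid for the Modular Cloning (MoClo) Golden Gate system, built in the pAGM1301 backbone and belonging to an extended collection of plant parts for that system. It is a storage and donor vector rather than an expression construct. The feature table shows no promoter or terminator around the insert, only a pMB1-type high-copy origin of replication and a streptomycin/spectinomycin resistance gene. That gene is annotated as a variant lacking a DraIII site and carries a single G-to-A change. The plasmid is propagated in standard E. coli cloning strains under spectinomycin selection.

The payload is a synthetic C-terminal tag module in which four copies of the myc epitope are followed, after a short linker, by a Twin-Strep tag. The myc repeats allow immunodetection or immunoprecipitation, and the Twin-Strep tag allows affinity purification on Strep-Tactin-type resins, so the module suits both detection and purification of tagged proteins. Internal BsaI and BpiI recognition sites were removed from the insert so that it is compatible with type IIS assembly. The BpiI sites used to clone it into the backbone were destroyed in the process.

The module is flanked by the four-base fusion sites TTCG and GCTT, consistent with the "CT" designation in the record name. In MoClo practice these overhangs are exposed by BsaI digestion, so the tag ligates in frame downstream of a coding sequence part and upstream of a terminator part when a Level 1 transcription unit is assembled. Two annotated primer sites flank the insert for sequence verification.
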