Addgene plasmid #105407: pJOG317
Purpose: Synthetic biology
Depositing lab: Johannes Stuttmann. Depositing organization: Martin-Luther-Universitaet Halle-Wittenberg. Publication: Peripheral infrastructure vectors and an extended set of plant parts for the Modular Cloning system. Gantner J, Ordon J, Ilse T, Kretschmer C, Gruetzner R, Lofke C, Dagdas Y, Burstenbinder K, Marillonnet S, Stuttmann J. PLoS One. 2018 May 30;13(5):e0197185. doi: 10.1371/journal.pone.0197185. eCollection 2018. PubMed 29847550.
Backbone
  Vector backbone: pAGM1301 (Engler et al., 2014)
  Vector type: Synthetic Biology
Growth in bacteria
  Bacterial resistance: Spectinomycin, 50 μg/mL
  Growth temperature: 37°C
  Growth strain: DH5alpha
  Copy number: High Copy
Gene/Insert
  Gene/Insert name: 4xmyc tag fused to Twin-Strep tag
  Species: Synthetic
  Mutation: BsaI/ BpiI restriction sites removed
  Cloning method: Restriction Enzyme; 5′ cloning site BpiI (destroyed during cloning); 3′ cloning site BpiI (destroyed during cloning)
  Sequencing primers: 5′ CTTTGAGTGAGCTGATACCG; 3′ GGGTTCCGCGCACATTTC
Terms and licenses: Academic/Nonprofit Terms; Industry Terms: Not Available to Industry
How to cite: pJOG317 was a gift from Johannes Stuttmann (Addgene plasmid # 105407 ; http://n2t.net/addgene:105407 ; RRID:Addgene_105407)
