LOCUS       Exported 2471 bp ds-DNA circular SYN 13-MAY-2021
DEFINITION  Synthetic biology.
ACCESSION   .
VERSION     .
KEYWORDS    pJOG317
SOURCE      synthetic DNA construct
  ORGANISM  synthetic DNA construct
REFERENCE   1 (bases 1 to 2471)
  AUTHORS   Gantner J, Ordon J, Ilse T, Kretschmer C, Gruetzner R, Lofke C,
            Dagdas Y, Burstenbinder K, Marillonnet S, Stuttmann J
  TITLE     Peripheral infrastructure vectors and an extended set of plant parts
            for the Modular Cloning system.
  JOURNAL   PLoS One. 2018 May 30;13(5):e0197185. doi:
            10.1371/journal.pone.0197185. eCollection 2018.
  PUBMED    29847550
REFERENCE   2 (bases 1 to 2471)
  AUTHORS   .
  TITLE     Direct Submission
  JOURNAL   Exported May 13, 2021 from SnapGene Server 1.1.58
            http://www.snapgene.com
FEATURES             Location/Qualifiers
     source          1..2471
                     /organism="synthetic DNA construct"
                     /mol_type="other DNA"
     primer_bind     4..23
                     /label=pBR322ori-F
                     /note="pBR322 origin, forward primer"
     primer_bind     257..274
                     /label=L4440
                     /note="L4440 vector, forward primer"
     CDS             355..444
                     /codon_start=1
                     /product="3 tandem Myc epitope tags"
                     /label=3xMyc
                     /translation="EQKLISEEDLEQKLISEEDLEQKLISEEDL"
     CDS             385..474
                     /codon_start=1
                     /product="3 tandem Myc epitope tags"
                     /label=3xMyc
                     /translation="EQKLISEEDLEQKLISEEDLEQKLISEEDL"
     CDS             481..570
                     /codon_start=1
                     /product="two Strep-Tag(R)II moieties connected by a linker
                     for enhanced binding to Strep-Tactin(R), an engineered form
                     of streptavidin (Schmidt et al., 2013)"
                     /label=Twin-Strep-tag
                     /translation="SAWSHPQFEKGGGSGGGSGGSAWSHPQFEK"
     primer_bind     complement(612..630)
                     /label=pBRforEco
                     /note="pBR322 vectors, upsteam of EcoRI site, forward
                     primer"
     promoter        698..802
                     /gene="bla"
                     /label=AmpR promoter
     CDS             1024..1815
                     /codon_start=1
                     /gene="aadA"
                     /product="aminoglycoside adenylyltransferase (Murphy,
                     1985)"
                     /label=SmR
                     /note="confers resistance to spectinomycin and
                     streptomycin"
                     /translation="MREAVIAEVSTQLSEVVGVIERHLEPTLLAVHLYGSAVDGGLKPH
                     SDIDLLVTVTVRLDETTRRALINDLLETSASPGESEILRAVEVTIVVHDDIIPWRYPAK
                     RELQFGEWQRNDILAGIFEPATIDIDLAILLTKAREHSVALVGPAAEELFDPVPEQDLF
                     EALNETLTLWNSPPDWAGDERNVVLTLSRIWYSAVTGKIAPKDVAADWAMERLPAQYQP
                     VILEARQAYLGQEEDRLASRADQLEEFVHYVKGEITKVVGK"
     rep_origin      1986..103
                     /direction=RIGHT
                     /label=ori
                     /note="high-copy-number ColE1/pMB1/pBR322/pUC origin of
                     replication"
ORIGIN
        1 agggggaaac gcctggtatc tttatagtcc tgtcgggttt cgccacctct gacttgagcg
       61 tcgatttttg tgatgctcgt caggggggcg gagcctatgg aaaaacgcca gcaacgcggc
      121 ctttttacgg ttcctggcct tttgctggcc ttttgctcac atgttctttc ctgcgttatc
      181 ccctgattct gtggataacc gtattaccgc ctttgagtga gctgataccg ctcgccgcag
      241 ccgaacgacc gagcgcagcg agtcagtgag cgaggaagcg gaagagcgcc caatacgcaa
      301 accgcctctc cccgcgcgtt ggccgattca ttaatcactc tgtggtctca ttcggaacaa
      361 aagttgatct ctgaagagga ccttgagcag aaattgatct ctgaggaaga tcttgagcag
      421 aagcttatct cagaggagga tttggagcaa aaacttattt ctgaagagga ccttgccgct
      481 tctgcttggt cacacccaca gttcgagaag ggaggtggat ctggtggagg ttcaggagga
      541 tcagcttggt cacatcctca atttgaaaaa tagctttgag accacgaagt ggctcttcag
      601 tggacgaaag ggcctcgtga tacgcctatt tttataggtt aatgtcatga taataatggt
      661 ttcttagacg tcaggtggca cttttcgggg aaatgtgcgc ggaaccccta tttgtttatt
      721 tttctaaata cattcaaata tgtatccgct catgagacaa taaccctgat aaatgcttca
      781 ataatattga aaaaggaaga gtatgcgctc acgcaactgg tccagaacct tgaccgaacg
      841 cagcggtggt aacggcgcag tggcggtttt catggcttgt tatgactgtt tttttttggg
      901 gtacagtcta tgcctcgggc atccaagcag caagcgcgtt acgccgtggg tcgatgtttg
      961 atgttatgga gcagcaacga tgttacgcag cagggcagtc gccctaaaac aaagttaaac
     1021 atcatgaggg aagcggtgat cgccgaagta tcgactcaac tatcagaggt agttggcgtc
     1081 atcgagcgcc atctcgaacc gacgttgctg gccgtacatt tgtacggctc cgcagtggat
     1141 ggcggcctga agccacacag cgatattgat ttgctggtta cggtgaccgt aaggcttgat
     1201 gaaacaacgc ggcgagcttt gatcaacgac cttttggaaa cttcggcttc ccctggagag
     1261 agcgagattc tccgcgctgt agaagtcacc attgttgtgc acgacgacat cattccgtgg
     1321 cgttatccag ctaagcgcga actgcaattt ggagaatggc agcgcaatga cattcttgca
     1381 ggtatcttcg agccagccac gatcgacatt gatctggcta tcttgctgac aaaagcaaga
     1441 gaacatagcg ttgccttggt aggtccagcg gcggaggaac tctttgatcc ggttcctgaa
     1501 caggatctat ttgaggcgct aaatgaaacc ttaacgctat ggaactcgcc gcccgactgg
     1561 gctggcgatg agcgaaatgt agtgcttacg ttgtcccgca tttggtacag cgcagtaacc
     1621 ggcaaaatcg cgccgaagga tgtcgctgcc gactgggcaa tggagcgcct gccggcccag
     1681 tatcagcccg tcatacttga agctagacag gcttatcttg gacaagaaga agatcgcttg
     1741 gcctcgcgcg cagatcagtt ggaagaattt gtccattacg taaaaggcga gatcaccaag
     1801 gtagtcggca aataactgtc agaccaagtt tactcatata tactttagat tgatttaaaa
     1861 cttcattttt aatttaaaag gatctaggtg aagatccttt ttgataatct catgaccaaa
     1921 atcccttaac gtgagttttc gttccactga gcgtcagacc ccgtagaaaa gatcaaagga
     1981 tcttcttgag atcctttttt tctgcgcgta atctgctgct tgcaaacaaa aaaaccaccg
     2041 ctaccagcgg tggtttgttt gccggatcaa gagctaccaa ctctttttcc gaaggtaact
     2101 ggcttcagca gagcgcagat accaaatact gttcttctag tgtagccgta gttaggccac
     2161 cacttcaaga actctgtagc accgcctaca tacctcgctc tgctaatcct gttaccagtg
     2221 gctgctgcca gtggcgataa gtcgtgtctt accgggttgg actcaagacg atagttaccg
     2281 gataaggcgc agcggtcggg ctgaacgggg ggttcgtgca cacagcccag cttggagcga
     2341 acgacctaca ccgaactgag atacctacag cgtgagctat gagaaagcgc cacgcttccc
     2401 gaagggagaa aggcggacag gtatccggta agcggcaggg tcggaacagg agagcgcacg
     2461 agggagcttc c
//
